>Addgene plasmid #72407 | pJK368 | depositor full sequence | sequence record 135653 | pJK368 sequence 4107 bps
TGGCGAATGGG
[124 nt withheld, positions 12-135]
C
[91 nt withheld, positions 137-227]
A
[49 nt withheld, positions 229-277]
CCTTTGACGTTGGAGTCCACGTTCTTT
[37 nt withheld, positions 305-341]
ACCCTATCTCGGTCTATTCTTTTGATTTATAAGGGATTTTGCCGATTTCGGCCTATTGGTTAAAAAATGA
GCTGATTTAACAAAAATTTAACGCGAATTTTAACAAAATATTAACGTTTACAATTTCAGGTGGCACTTTT
CGGGGAAATGTGCGCGGAACCCCTATTTGTTTATTTTTCTAAATACATTCAAATATGTATCCGCTCATGA
GACAATAACCCTGATAAATGCTTCAATAATATTGAAAAAGGAAGAGTATGAGTATTCAACATTTCCGTGT
CGCCCTTATTCCCTTTTTTGCGGCATTTTGCCTTCCTGTTTTTGCTCACCCAGAAACGCTGGTGAAAGTA
AAAGATGCTGAAGATCAGTTGGGTGCACGAGTGGGTTACATCGAACTGGATCTCAACAGCGGTAAGATCC
TTGAGAGTTTTCGCCCCGAAGAACGTTTTCCAATGATGAGCACTTTTAAAGTTCTGCTATGTGGCGCGGT
ATTATCCCGTATTGACGCCGGGCAAGAGCAACTCGGTCGCCGCATACACTATTCTCAGAATGACTTGGTT
GAGTACTCACCAGTCACAGAAAAGCATCTTACGGATGGCATGACAGTAAGAGAATTATGCAGTGCTGCCA
TAACCATGAGTGATAACACTGCGGCCAACTTACTTCTGACAACGATCGGAGGACCGAAGGAGCTAACCGC
TTTTTTGCACAACATGGGGGATCATGTAACTCGCCTTGATCGTTGGGAACCGGAGCTGAATGAAGCCATA
CCAAACGACGAGCGTGACACCACGATGCCTGCAGCAATGGCAACAACGTTGCGCAAACTATTAACTGGCG
AACTACTTACTCTAGCTTCCCGGCAACAATTAATAGACTGGATGGAGGCGGATAAAGTTGCAGGACCACT
TCTGCGCTCGGCCCTTCCGGCTGGCTGGTTTATTGCTGATAAATCTGGAGCCGGTGAGCGTGGGTCTCGC
GGTATCATTGCAGCACTGGGGCCAGATGGTAAGCCCTCCCGTATCGTAGTTATCTACACGACGGGGAGTC
AGGCAACTATGGATGAACGAAATAGACAGATCGCTGAGATAGGTGCCTCACTGATTAAGCATTGGTAACT
GTCAGACCAAGTTTACTCATATATACTTTAGATTGATTTAAAACTTCATTTTTAATTTAAAAGGATCTAG
GTGAAGATCCTTTTTGATAATCTCATGACCAAAATCCCTTAACGTGAGTTTTCGTTCCACTGAGCGTCAG
ACCCCGTAGAAAAGATCAAAGGATCTTCTTGAGATCCTTTTTTTCTGCGCGTAATCTGCTGCTTGCAAAC
AAAAAAACCACCGCTACCAGCGGTGGTTTGTTTGCCGGATCAAGAGCTACCAACTCTTTTTCCGAAGGTA
ACTGGCTTCAGCAGAGCGCAGATACCAAATACTGTCCTTCTAGTGTAGCCGTAGTTAGGCCACCACTTCA
AGAACTCTGTAGCACCGCCTACATACCTCGCTCTGCTAATCCTGTTACCAGTGGCTGCTGCCAGTGGCGA
TAAGTCGTGTCTTACCGGGTTGGACTCAAGACGATAGTTACCGGATAAGGCGCAGCGGTCGGGCTGAACG
GGGGGTTCGTGCACACAGCCCAGCTTGGAGCGAACGACCTACACCGAACTGAGATACCTACAGCGTGAGC
TATGAGAAAGCGCCACGCTTCCCGAAGGGAGAAAGGCGGACAGGTATCCGGTAAGCGGCAGGGTCGGAAC
AGGAGAGCGCACGAGGGAGCTTCCAGGGGGAAACGCCTGGTATCTTTATAGTCCTGTCGGGTTTCGCCAC
CTCTGACTTGAGCGTCGATTTTTGTGATGCTCGTCAGGGGGGCGGAGCCTATGGAAAAACGCCAGCAACG
CGGCCTTTTTACGGTTCCTGGCCTTTTGCTGGCCTTTTGCTCACATGTTCTTTCCTGCGTTATCCCCTGA
TTCTGTGGATAACCGTATTACCGCCTTTGAGTGAGCTGATACCGCTCGCCGCAGCCGAACGACCGAGCGC
AGCGAGTCAGTGAGCGAGGAAGCGGAAGAGCGCCTGATGCGGTATTTTCTCCTTACGCATCTGTGCGGTA
TTTCACACCGCATATATGGTGCACTCTCAGTACAATCTGCTCTGATGCCGCATAGTTAAGCCAGTATACA
CTCCGCTATCGCTACGTGACTGGGTCATGGCTGCGCCCCGACACCCGCCAACACCCGCTGACGCGCCCTG
ACGGGCTTGTCTGCTCCCGGCATCCGCTTACAGACAAGCTGTGACCGTCTCCGGGAGCTGCATGTGTCAG
AGGTTTTCACCGTCATCACCGAAACGCGCGAGGCAGCTGCGGTAAAGCTCATCAGCGTGGTCGTGAAGCG
ATTCACAGATGTCTGCCTGTTCATCCGCGTCCAGCTCGTTGAGTTTCTCCAGAAGCGTTAATGTCTGGCT
TCTGATAAAGCGGGCCATGTTAAGGGCGGTTTTTTCCTGTTTGGTCACTGATGCCTCCGTGTAAGGGGGA
TTTCTGTTCATGGGGGTAATGATACCGATGAAACGAGAGAGGATGCTCACGATACGGGTTACTGATGATG
AACATGCCCGGTTACTGGAACGTTGTGAGGGTAAACAACTGGCGGTATGGATGCGGCGGGACCAGAGAAA
AATCACTCAGGGTCAATGCCAGCGCTTCGTTAATACAGATGTAGGTGTTCCACAGGGTAGCCAGCAGCAT
CCTGCGATGCAGATCCGGAACATAATGGTGCAGGGCGCTGACTTCCGCGTTTCCAGACTTTACGAAACAC
GGAAACCGAAGACCATTCATGTTGTTGCTCAGGTCGCAGACGTTTTGCAGCAGCAGTCGCTTCACGTTCG
CTCGCGTATCGGTGATTCATTCTGCTAACCAGTAAGGCAACCCCGCCAGCCTAGCCGGGTCCTCAACGAC
AGGAGCACGATCATGCGCACCCGTGGCCAGGACCCAACGCTGCCCGAGATCTCGATCCCGCGAAATTAAT
ACGACTCACTATAGGGAGACCACAACGGTTTCCCTCTAGAAATAATTTTGTTTAACTTTAAGAAGGAGAT
ATACATATGTCAGAAACCTATGGCACCGGCCAGAAGGAACAGCACTGCATGCCCCGCTCAGAAAATTCCC
AAGCCCCAACCGATATCCCCACCATCCGCGTGGTGGCCATGCCCACAGACACCAACCCGGCGGGAGACGT
GTTTGGCGGGTGGATTGTTTCTCAGATGGATCTTGCAGCCGGCACCACGGCGGCGTTTCGGGCCAATGGC
CGGTGCGCCACCATTGCCATTAACAGCCTTGTGTTTATGGAACCCGTGATGGTGGGGGATGAAGTGAGCA
TTTACACCCGCATTTTGCGCGCGGGGCGTACATCGCTCACCATTCATGTTGAAACATGGCGCCGGGCCCG
CCACACGCATCTGACATCCAAGGTGACGGAAGGCGAGTTTATTTTTGTGGCGCTGGATGAAAACCGCCGC
CCTCGCCAGCTGCCACCCCCGCAGCCGGGTGATGAACTGCCAGAAATTGTACCCCCCAACGCACGCTAGG
AATTCGAGCTCCGTCGACAAGCTTGCGGCCGCACTCGAGCACCACCACCACCACCACTGAGATCCGGCTG
CTAACAAAGCCCGAAAGGAAGCTGAGTTGGCTGCTGCCACCGCTGAGCAATAACTAGCATAACCCCTTGG
GGCCTCTAAACGGGTCTTGAGGGGTTTTTTGCTGAAAGGAGGAACTATATCCGGAT
Features (pLannotate 1.2.2; 13 found; start..end, strand, type, name):
     12..467     +  rep_origin     f1 ori (sequence partly withheld): f1 bacteriophage origin of replication; arrow indicates direction of (+) strand synthesis
    494..598     +  promoter       AmpR promoter: bla
    599..1459    +  CDS            AmpR: β-lactamase; bla; confers resistance to ampicillin, carbenicillin, and related antibiotics
   1630..2218    +  rep_origin     ori: high-copy-number ColE1/pMB1/pBR322/pUC origin of replication
   2404..2546    -  misc_feature   bom: basis of mobility region from pBR322
   2648..2839    -  CDS            rop: Rop protein, which maintains plasmids at low copy number; rop
   2856..3236    +  CDS            YPB1_ECOLX: Protein predicted: Swiss-Prot protein existence level 4. From Escherichia coli.
   3348..3366    +  promoter       T7 promoter: promoter for bacteriophage T7 RNA polymerase
   3398..3420    +  RBS            RBS: efficient ribosome binding site from bacteriophage T7 gene 10 (Olins and Rangwala, 1989)
   3476..3859    +  CDS            Y511_ZYMMO (fragment): Protein inferred from homology: Swiss-Prot protein existence level 3. From Zymomonas mobilis subsp. mobilis (strain ATCC 31821 / ZM4 / CP4).
   3951..3968    +  CDS            9xHis (fragment): 9xHis affinity tag
   3978..4027    +  CDS            SET1 (fragment): solubility-enhancement tag derived from T7 phage gene 10B
   4035..4082    +  terminator     T7 terminator: transcription terminator for bacteriophage T7 RNA polymerase
