[The description below was written by a language model from this plasmid's Addgene catalogue record and pLannotate feature annotations shown in this document.]
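Description:
pJK368 is a bacterial expression plasmid built on the pET23a backbone for producing Est12, an acyl-CoA thioesterase (also listed as AAC1745 or AZ09_03865) from Acetobacter aceti strain 1023. The total construct is 4,107 bp. It is maintained in E. coli through a ColE1/pBR322-type origin, and the feature table also annotates the bom mobility region and a rop coding sequence; the catalogue lists copy number as unknown. Selection is by ampicillin through the bla β-lactamase gene and its own promoter. An f1 phage origin is also present, which allows single-stranded DNA production with helper phage.

The est12 coding region was inserted between the NdeI and EcoRI sites, both retained, placing it downstream of the T7 promoter and the efficient T7 gene 10 ribosome binding site and upstream of the T7 terminator. Expression therefore requires a host that supplies T7 RNA polymerase, whereas the DH5alpha strain listed in the record serves for propagation only. The automated annotation recognises the insert only by homology to an uncharacterised Zymomonas mobilis protein, consistent with a thioesterase of related bacterial origin. The record notes that this version uses an alternate start codon that adds a short N-terminal extension relative to the annotated protein. A vector-derived His-tag fragment and a T7 gene 10-related fragment are annotated downstream of the insert, but the record does not state whether the His tag is fused in frame to Est12 or is cut off by a stop codon in the insert. The plasmid is intended for recombinant production of Est12; the record gives no further details of downstream use.
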