Addgene plasmid #72407: pJK368
Purpose: Produces Acetobacter aceti 1023 Est12
Depositing lab: T. J. Kappock. Depositing organization: Washington University in Saint Louis.
Backbone
  Vector backbone: pET23a
  Backbone size w/o insert (bp): 3666
  Total vector size (bp): 4107
  Vector type: Bacterial Expression
Growth in bacteria
  Bacterial resistance: Ampicillin, 100 μg/mL
  Growth temperature: 37°C
  Growth strain: DH5alpha
  Copy number: Unknown
Gene/Insert
  Gene/Insert name: acyl-CoA thioesterase (alt names: est12; AAC1745; AZ09_03865)
  Species: Acetobacter aceti 1023
  Mutation: additional N-terminal 15 residues MSETYGTGQKEQHC, alternate start codon
  GenBank ID: KDE20593.1 WP_042787148.1
  Promoter: T7
  Cloning method: Restriction Enzyme; 5′ cloning site NdeI (not destroyed); 3′ cloning site EcoRI (not destroyed)
  Sequencing primers: 5′ T7 promoter; 3′ T7 terminator
Terms and licenses: Academic/Nonprofit Terms; Industry Terms: Not Available to Industry
How to cite: pJK368 was a gift from T. J. Kappock (Addgene plasmid # 72407 ; http://n2t.net/addgene:72407 ; RRID:Addgene_72407)
