>Addgene plasmid #72407 | pJK368 | addgene partial sequence | sequence record 138593 | T7 5'-TAATACGACTCACTATAGGG-3'
TTTTGTTTAACTTTAAGAAGGAGATATACATATGTCAGAAACCTATGGCACCGGCCAGAAGGAACAGCAC
TGCATGCCCCGCTCAGAAAATTCCCAAGCCCCAACCGATATCCCCACCATCCGCGTGGTGGCCATGCCCA
CAGACACCAACCCGGCGGGAGACGTGTTTGGCGGGTGGATTGTTTCTCAGATGGATCTTGCAGCCGGCAC
CACGGCGGCGTTTCGGGCCAATGGCCGGTGCGCCACCATTGCCATTAACAGCCTTGTGTTTATGGAACCC
GTGATGGTGGGGGATGAAGTGAGCATTTACACCCGCATTTTGCGCGCGGGGCGTACATCGCTCACCATTC
ATGTTGAAACATGGCGCCGGGCCCGCCACACGCATCTGACATCCAAGGTGACGGAAGGCGAGTTTATTTT
TGTGGCGCTGGATGAAAACCGCCGCCCTCGCCAGCTGCCACCCCCGCAGCCGGGTGATGAACTGCCAGAA
ATTGTACCCCCCAACGCACGCTAGGAATTCGAGCTCCGTCGACAAGCTTGCGGCCGCACTCGAGCACCAC
CACCACCACCACTGAGATCCGGCTGCTAACAAAGCCCGAAAGGAAGCTGAGTTGGCTGCTGCCACCGCTG
AGCAATAACTAGCATAACCCCTTGGGGCCTCTAAACGGGTCTTGAGGGGTTTTTTGCTGAAAGGAGGAAC
TATATCCGGATTGGCGAATGGG
[124 nt withheld, positions 723-846]
C
[91 nt withheld, positions 848-938]
A
[49 nt withheld, positions 940-988]
CCTTTGACGTTGGAGTCCACGTT
