>Addgene plasmid #72407 | pJK368 | addgene partial sequence | sequence record 138594 | T7term 5'-GCTAGTTATTGCTCAGCGG-3'
TTTCGGGCTTTGTTAGCAGCCGGATCTCAGTGGTGGTGGTGGTGGTGCTCGAGTGCGGCCGCAAGCTTGT
CGACGGAGCTCGAATTCCTAGCGTGCGTTGGGGGGTACAATTTCTGGCAGTTCATCACCCGGCTGCGGGG
GTGGCAGCTGGCGAGGGCGGCGGTTTTCATCCAGCGCCACAAAAATAAACTCGCCTTCCGTCACCTTGGA
TGTCAGATGCGTGTGGCGGGCCCGGCGCCATGTTTCAACATGAATGGTGAGCGATGTACGCCCCGCGCGC
AAAATGCGGGTGTAAATGCTCACTTCATCCCCCACCATCACGGGTTCCATAAACACAAGGCTGTTAATGG
CAATGGTGGCGCACCGGCCATTGGCCCGAAACGCCGCCGTGGTGCCGGCTGCAAGATCCATCTGAGAAAC
AATCCACCCGCCAAACACGTCTCCCGCCGGGTTGGTGTCTGTGGGCATGGCCACCACGCGGATGGTGGGG
ATATCGGTTGGGGCTTGGGAATTTTCTGAGCGGGGCATGCAGTGCTGTTCCTTCTGGCCGGTGCCATAGG
TTTCTGACATATGTATATCTCCTTCTTAAAGTTAAACAAAATTATTTCTAGAGGGAAACCGTTGTGGTCT
CCCTATAGTGAGTCGTATTAATTTCGCGGGATCGAGATCTCGGGCAGCGTTGGGTCCTGGCCACGGGTGC
GCATGATCGTGCTCCTGTCGTTGAGGACCCGGCTAGGCTGGCGGGGTTGCCTTACTGGTTAGCAGAATGA
ATCACCGATACGCGAGCGAACGTGAAGCGACTGCTGCTGCAAAACGTCTGCGACCTGAGCAACAACATGA
ATGGTCTTCGGTTTCCGTGTTTCGTAAAGTCTGGAAACGCGGAAGTCAGCGCCCTGCACCATTATGTTCC
GGATCTGCATCGCAGGATGCTGCTGGCTACCCTGTGGAACACCTACATCTGTATTAACGAAGCGCTGGCA
TTGACCCTGAGTGATTTTTCTCTGGTCCCGCCGCATCCATACCGCCAGTTGTTTACCCTCACAACGTTCC
AGTAACCGGGCATGTTCATCATCAGTAACCCGTATCGTGAGCATCCTCTCTCGTTTCATCGG
